>Addgene plasmid #146517 | pCIneo-lambdaN-HA-HsTNRC6C-MID2_H | depositor full sequence | sequence record 288963 | Full Sequence
TCAATATTGGCCATTAGCCATATTATTCATTGGTTATATAGCATAAATCAATATTGGCTATTGGCCATTG
CATACGTTGTATCTATATCATAATATGTACATTTATATTGGCTCATGTCCAATATGACCGCCATGTTGGC
ATTGATTATTGACTAGTTATTAATAGTAATCAATTACGGGGTCATTAGTTCATAGCCCATATATGGAGTT
CCGCGTTACATAACTTACGGTAAATGGCCCGCCTGGCTGACCGCCCAACGACCCCCGCCCATTGACGTCA
ATAATGACGTATGTTCCCATAGTAACGCCAATAGGGACTTTCCATTGACGTCAATGGGTGGAGTATTTAC
GGTAAACTGCCCACTTGGCAGTACATCAAGTGTATCATATGCCAAGTCCGCCCCCTATTGACGTCAATGA
CGGTAAATGGCCCGCCTGGCATTATGCCCAGTACATGACCTTACGGGACTTTCCTACTTGGCAGTACATC
TACGTATTAGTCATCGCTATTACCATGGTGATGCGGTTTTGGCAGTACACCAATGGGCGTGGATAGCGGT
TTGACTCACGGGGATTTCCAAGTCTCCACCCCATTGACGTCAATGGGAGTTTGTTTTGGCACCAAAATCA
ACGGGACTTTCCAAAATGTCGTAACAACTGCGATCGCCCGCCCCGTTGACGCAAATGGGCGGTAGGCGTG
TACGGTGGGAGGTCTATATAAGCAGAGCTCGTTTAGTGAACCGTCAGATCACTAGAAGCTTTATTGCGGT
AGTTTATCACAGTTAAATTGCTAACGCAGTCAGTGCTTCTGACACAACAGTCTCGAACTTAAGCTGCAGT
GACTCTCTTAAGGTAGCCTTGCAGAAGTTGGTCGTGAGGCACTGGGCAGGTAAGTATCAAGGTTACAAGA
CAGGTTTAAGGAGACCAATAGAAACTGGGCTTGTCGAGACAGAGAAGACTCTTGCGTTTCTGATAGGCAC
CTATTGGTCTTACTGACATCCACTTTGCCTTTCTCTCCACAGGTGTCCACTCCCAGTTCAATTACAGCTC
TTAAGGCTAGAGTACTTAATACGACTCACTATAGGCTAGCCACCATGGACGCACAAACACGACGACGTGA
GCGTCGCGCTGAGAAACAAGCTCAATGGAAAGCTGCAAACCCACCGCTCGAGGCTGCCCAAGCTTACACC
ATGGCCTACCCATATGATGTTCCAGATTACGCTTCACTCGACGCGGATCCCGTCGAATTCGTCCCCACTG
GGCCTACCATCAACACCACCATCCAGGATGTCAACCGCTACCTCCTCAAGAGTGGAGGTAAACTGTCAGA
CATCAAATCGACGTGGTCCTCTGGCCCTACCTCCCACACGCAAGCCTCTCTGTCTCATGAACTATGGAAG
GTGCCCAGAAACAGTACTGCACCCACGAGGCCACCTCCAGGGTTAACCAATCCCAAGCCCTCCTCCACCT
GGGGTGCCAGCCCCCTCGGCTGGACCAGCTCCTACTCCTCGGGTTCTGCCTGGAGCACCGACACCTCAGG
ATAGGCGGCCGCTTCCCTTTAGTGAGGGTTAATGCTTCGAGCAGACATGATAAGATACATTGATGAGTTT
GGACAAACCACAACTAGAATGCAGTGAAAAAAATGCTTTATTTGTGAAATTTGTGATGCTATTGCTTTAT
TTGTAACCATTATAAGCTGCAATAAACAAGTTAACAACAACAATTGCATTCATTTTATGTTTCAGGTTCA
GGGGGAGATGTGGGAGGTTTTTTAAAGCAAGTAAAACCTCTACAAATGTGGTAAAATCCGATAAGGATCG
ATCCGGGCTGGCGTAATAGCGAAGAGGCCCGCACCGATCGCCCTTCCCAACAGTTGCGCAGCCTGAATGG
CGAATGG
[124 nt withheld, positions 1898-2021]
C
[91 nt withheld, positions 2023-2113]
A
[49 nt withheld, positions 2115-2163]
CCTTTGACGTTGGAGTCCACGTTCTTT
[37 nt withheld, positions 2191-2227]
ACCCTATCTCGGTCTATTCTTTTGATTTATAAGGGATTTTGCCGATTTCGGCCTATTGGTTAAAAAATGA
GCTGATTTAACAAAAATTTAACGCGAATTTTAACAAAATATTAACGCTTACAATTTCCTGATGCGGTATT
TTCTCCTTACGCATCTGTGCGGTATTTCACACCGCATACGCGGATCTGCGCAGCACCATGGCCTGAAATA
ACCTCTGAAAGAGGAACTTGGTTAGGTACCTTCTGAGGCGGAAAGAACCAGCTGTGGAATGTGTGTCAGT
TAGGGTGTGGAAAGTCCCCAGGCTCCCCAGCAGGCAGAAGTATGCAAAGCATGCATCTCAATTAGTCAGC
AACCAGGTGTGGAAAGTCCCCAGGCTCCCCAGCAGGCAGAAGTATGCAAAGCATGCATCTCAATTAGTCA
GCAACCATAGTCCCGCCCCTAACTCCGCCCATCCCGCCCCTAACTCCGCCCAGTTCCGCCCATTCTCCGC
CCCATGGCTGACTAATTTTTTTTATTTATGCAGAGGCCGAGGCCGCCTCGGCCTCTGAGCTATTCCAGAA
GTAGTGAGGAGGCTTTTTTGGAGGCCTAGGCTTTTGCAAAAAGCTTGATTCTTCTGACACAACAGTCTCG
AACTTAAGGCTAGAGCCACCATGATTGAACAAGATGGATTGCACGCAGGTTCTCCGGCCGCTTGGGTGGA
GAGGCTATTCGGCTATGACTGGGCACAACAGACAATCGGCTGCTCTGATGCCGCCGTGTTCCGGCTGTCA
GCGCAGGGGCGCCCGGTTCTTTTTGTCAAGACCGACCTGTCCGGTGCCCTGAATGAACTGCAGGACGAGG
CAGCGCGGCTATCGTGGCTGGCCACGACGGGCGTTCCTTGCGCAGCTGTGCTCGACGTTGTCACTGAAGC
GGGAAGGGACTGGCTGCTATTGGGCGAAGTGCCGGGGCAGGATCTCCTGTCATCTCACCTTGCTCCTGCC
GAGAAAGTATCCATCATGGCTGATGCAATGCGGCGGCTGCATACGCTTGATCCGGCTACCTGCCCATTCG
ACCACCAAGCGAAACATCGCATCGAGCGAGCACGTACTCGGATGGAAGCCGGTCTTGTCGATCAGGATGA
TCTGGACGAAGAGCATCAGGGGCTCGCGCCAGCCGAACTGTTCGCCAGGCTCAAGGCGCGCATGCCCGAC
GGCGAGGATCTCGTCGTGACCCATGGCGATGCCTGCTTGCCGAATATCATGGTGGAAAATGGCCGCTTTT
CTGGATTCATCGACTGTGGCCGGCTGGGTGTGGCGGACCGCTATCAGGACATAGCGTTGGCTACCCGTGA
TATTGCTGAAGAGCTTGGCGGCGAATGGGCTGACCGCTTCCTCGTGCTTTACGGTATCGCCGCTCCCGAT
TCGCAGCGCATCGCCTTCTATCGCCTTCTTGACGAGTTCTTCTGAGCGGGACTCTGGGGTTCGAAATGAC
CGACCAAGCGACGCCCAACCTGCCATCACGATGGCCGCAATAAAATATCTTTATTTTCATTACATCTGTG
TGTTGGTTTTTTGTGTGAATCGATAGCGATAAGGATCCGCGTATGGTGCACTCTCAGTACAATCTGCTCT
GATGCCGCATAGTTAAGCCAGCCCCGACACCCGCCAACACCCGCTGACGCGCCCTGACGGGCTTGTCTGC
TCCCGGCATCCGCTTACAGACAAGCTGTGACCGTCTCCGGGAGCTGCATGTGTCAGAGGTTTTCACCGTC
ATCACCGAAACGCGCGAGACGAAAGGGCCTCGTGATACGCCTATTTTTATAGGTTAATGTCATGATAATA
ATGGTTTCTTAGACGTCAGGTGGCACTTTTCGGGGAAATGTGCGCGGAACCCCTATTTGTTTATTTTTCT
AAATACATTCAAATATGTATCCGCTCATGAGACAATAACCCTGATAAATGCTTCAATAATATTGAAAAAG
GAAGAGTATGAGTATTCAACATTTCCGTGTCGCCCTTATTCCCTTTTTTGCGGCATTTTGCCTTCCTGTT
TTTGCTCACCCAGAAACGCTGGTGAAAGTAAAAGATGCTGAAGATCAGTTGGGTGCACGAGTGGGTTACA
TCGAACTGGATCTCAACAGCGGTAAGATCCTTGAGAGTTTTCGCCCCGAAGAACGTTTTCCAATGATGAG
CACTTTTAAAGTTCTGCTATGTGGCGCGGTATTATCCCGTATTGACGCCGGGCAAGAGCAACTCGGTCGC
CGCATACACTATTCTCAGAATGACTTGGTTGAGTACTCACCAGTCACAGAAAAGCATCTTACGGATGGCA
TGACAGTAAGAGAATTATGCAGTGCTGCCATAACCATGAGTGATAACACTGCGGCCAACTTACTTCTGAC
AACGATCGGAGGACCGAAGGAGCTAACCGCTTTTTTGCACAACATGGGGGATCATGTAACTCGCCTTGAT
CGTTGGGAACCGGAGCTGAATGAAGCCATACCAAACGACGAGCGTGACACCACGATGCCTGTAGCAATGG
CAACAACGTTGCGCAAACTATTAACTGGCGAACTACTTACTCTAGCTTCCCGGCAACAATTAATAGACTG
GATGGAGGCGGATAAAGTTGCAGGACCACTTCTGCGCTCGGCCCTTCCGGCTGGCTGGTTTATTGCTGAT
AAATCTGGAGCCGGTGAGCGTGGGTCTCGCGGTATCATTGCAGCACTGGGGCCAGATGGTAAGCCCTCCC
GTATCGTAGTTATCTACACGACGGGGAGTCAGGCAACTATGGATGAACGAAATAGACAGATCGCTGAGAT
AGGTGCCTCACTGATTAAGCATTGGTAACTGTCAGACCAAGTTTACTCATATATACTTTAGATTGATTTA
AAACTTCATTTTTAATTTAAAAGGATCTAGGTGAAGATCCTTTTTGATAATCTCATGACCAAAATCCCTT
AACGTGAGTTTTCGTTCCACTGAGCGTCAGACCCCGTAGAAAAGATCAAAGGATCTTCTTGAGATCCTTT
TTTTCTGCGCGTAATCTGCTGCTTGCAAACAAAAAAACCACCGCTACCAGCGGTGGTTTGTTTGCCGGAT
CAAGAGCTACCAACTCTTTTTCCGAAGGTAACTGGCTTCAGCAGAGCGCAGATACCAAATACTGTTCTTC
TAGTGTAGCCGTAGTTAGGCCACCACTTCAAGAACTCTGTAGCACCGCCTACATACCTCGCTCTGCTAAT
CCTGTTACCAGTGGCTGCTGCCAGTGGCGATAAGTCGTGTCTTACCGGGTTGGACTCAAGACGATAGTTA
CCGGATAAGGCGCAGCGGTCGGGCTGAACGGGGGGTTCGTGCACACAGCCCAGCTTGGAGCGAACGACCT
ACACCGAACTGAGATACCTACAGCGTGAGCTATGAGAAAGCGCCACGCTTCCCGAAGGGAGAAAGGCGGA
CAGGTATCCGGTAAGCGGCAGGGTCGGAACAGGAGAGCGCACGAGGGAGCTTCCAGGGGGAAACGCCTGG
TATCTTTATAGTCCTGTCGGGTTTCGCCACCTCTGACTTGAGCGTCGATTTTTGTGATGCTCGTCAGGGG
GGCGGAGCCTATGGAAAAACGCCAGCAACGCGGCCTTTTTACGGTTCCTGGCCTTTTGCTGGCCTTTTGC
TCACATGGCTCGACAGATCT
Features (pLannotate 1.2.2; 21 found; start..end, strand, type, name):
    140..517     +  enhancer       CMV enhancer: human cytomegalovirus immediate early enhancer
    518..729     +  promoter       CMV promoter: human cytomegalovirus (CMV) immediate early promoter
    890..1022    +  intron         chimeric intron: chimera between introns from human β-globin and immunoglobulin heavy chain genes
   1067..1085    +  promoter       T7 promoter: promoter for bacteriophage T7 RNA polymerase
   1095..1169    +  CDS            N (fragment): REGN_LAMBD - Experimental evidence at protein level: Swiss-Prot protein existence level 1. Plays a role as a transcriptional antitermination factor that allows the virus to initiate its lytic phase. Activates expression of the delayed viral early genes by modifying host RNA polymerase (RNAP) into a form that is resistant to termination signals. This antitermination function requires the host NusA protein which serves to stabilize the interaction between antitermination protein N and host RNA polymerase. From Escherichia phage lambda (Bacteriophage lambda).
   1197..1224    +  CDS            3xHA (fragment): three tandem HA epitope tags
   1251..1541    +  CDS            TNRC6C (fragment): TNR6C_HUMAN - Also known as KIAA1582. Experimental evidence at protein level: Swiss-Prot protein existence level 1. Plays a role in RNA-mediated gene silencing by micro-RNAs (miRNAs). Required for miRNA-dependent translational repression of complementary mRNAs by argonaute family proteins. As scaffoldng protein associates with argonaute proteins bound to partially complementary mRNAs and simultaneously can recruit CCR4-NOT and PAN deadenylase complexes. From Homo sapiens (Human).
   1556..1573    -  promoter       T3 promoter (fragment): promoter for bacteriophage T3 RNA polymerase
   1591..1712    -  polyA_signal   SV40 poly(A) signal: SV40 polyadenylation signal
   1735..1803    -  CDS            large T antigen (fragment): large T antigen from SV40 (simian virus 40)
   1827..1894    +  CDS            lacZα (fragment): LacZα fragment of β-galactosidase; lacZ fragment
   1898..2326    +  rep_origin     f1 ori (sequence partly withheld): f1 bacteriophage origin of replication; arrow indicates direction of (+) strand synthesis
   2354..2405    -  misc_feature   bom (fragment): basis of mobility region from pBR322
   2470..2827    +  promoter       SV40 promoter: SV40 enhancer and early promoter
   2878..3669    +  CDS            neo: KKA2_KLEPN - Also known as kan, nptII. Experimental evidence at protein level: Swiss-Prot protein existence level 1. Resistance to kanamycin, neomycin, paromomycin, ribostamycin, butirosin and gentamicin B. From Klebsiella pneumoniae.
   3736..3784    +  polyA_signal   poly(A) signal: synthetic polyadenylation signal
   3804..3858    -  misc_feature   bom (fragment): basis of mobility region from pBR322
   3960..3995    -  CDS            rop (fragment): Rop protein, which maintains plasmids at low copy number; rop
   4090..4194    +  promoter       AmpR promoter: bla
   4195..5055    +  CDS            AmpR: β-lactamase; bla; confers resistance to ampicillin, carbenicillin, and related antibiotics
   5226..5814    +  rep_origin     ori: high-copy-number ColE1/pMB1/pBR322/pUC origin of replication
