[The description below was written by a language model from this plasmid's Addgene catalogue record and pLannotate feature annotations shown in this document.]
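Description:
pCIneo-lambdaN-HA-HsTNRC6C-MID2_H is a mammalian expression plasmid of about 5.9 kb built on the pCI-neo backbone. It is propagated in E. coli through a high-copy ColE1/pUC-type origin with ampicillin selection from the β-lactamase gene, and it also carries an f1 origin for single-stranded DNA production. A separate cassette, in which the SV40 enhancer/early promoter drives the neomycin phosphotransferase gene followed by a synthetic poly(A) signal, allows G418 selection of transfected mammalian cells. Several short annotations (lacZα, bom, rop and large T antigen fragments) appear to be backbone remnants rather than functional parts.

The expression unit uses the CMV immediate-early enhancer and promoter followed by a chimeric β-globin/immunoglobulin intron, which generally improves transcript processing and expression, and it ends in an SV40 polyadenylation signal. A T7 promoter upstream and a partial T3 promoter downstream flank the coding region. The open reading frame begins with a short fragment of the bacteriophage lambda N protein, followed by an HA epitope (annotated as a partial match to a 3xHA tag, consistent with a single copy) and a roughly 290 bp fragment of human TNRC6C, designated MID2. The depositor notes that numbering is based on TNRC6C isoform 2; the exact residue boundaries are not stated.

TNRC6C is a GW182-family protein that acts with Argonaute proteins in miRNA-mediated silencing. The lambda N peptide binds BoxB RNA hairpins, so this fusion is suited to tethering assays in which the MID2 fragment is recruited to a BoxB-containing reporter mRNA to test its silencing activity independently of miRNA targeting. The HA tag allows detection of the protein. This fits the associated study mapping silencing domains in GW182 proteins.
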