Addgene plasmid #146517: pCIneo-lambdaN-HA-HsTNRC6C-MID2_H
Purpose: Mammalian Expression of HsTNRC6C-MID2
Depositing lab: Elisa Izaurralde. Depositing organization: Max Planck Institute for Developmental Biology. Publication: A C-terminal silencing domain in GW182 is essential for miRNA function. Eulalio A, Helms S, Fritzsch C, Fauser M, Izaurralde E. RNA. 2009 Jun;15(6):1067-77. doi: 10.1261/rna.1605509. Epub 2009 Apr 21. PubMed 19383769.
Backbone
  Vector backbone: pCI-neo
  Vector type: Mammalian Expression
Growth in bacteria
  Bacterial resistance: Ampicillin, 100 μg/mL
  Growth temperature: 37°C
  Growth strain: DH5alpha
  Copy number: High Copy
Gene/Insert
  Gene/Insert name: HsTNRC6C-MID2
  Species: H. sapiens (human)
  Entrez Gene: TNRC6C
  Cloning method: Unknown
Terms and licenses: Academic/Nonprofit Terms; Industry Terms: Not Available to Industry
Depositor comments: Hs TNRC6C isoform2 given by NCBI: NM_018996.3 Plasmids from this collection were made available to the research community and donated after the lab closed. Please note that the sequence provided by the depositing laboratory may be theoretical/predicted or based on Sanger sequencing results. There may be discrepancies between sequencing results obtained by Addgene and the depositor sequence. If an Addgene verified sequence is not available, please contact before placing your order to request that our lab fully sequence the plasmid.
How to cite: pCIneo-lambdaN-HA-HsTNRC6C-MID2_H was a gift from Elisa Izaurralde (Addgene plasmid # 146517 ; http://n2t.net/addgene:146517 ; RRID:Addgene_146517)
